LOCUS       Exported 9669 bp ds-DNA circular SYN 16-NOV-2017
DEFINITION  .
ACCESSION   .
VERSION     .
KEYWORDS    .
SOURCE      synthetic DNA construct
  ORGANISM  synthetic DNA construct
REFERENCE   1 (bases 1 to 9669)
  AUTHORS   .
  TITLE     Direct Submission
  JOURNAL   Exported Nov 16, 2017 from SnapGene 4.0.7 http://www.snapgene.com
FEATURES             Location/Qualifiers
     source          1..9669
                     /organism="synthetic DNA construct"
                     /mol_type="other DNA"
     misc_feature    232..819
                     /label=CMV prom
                     /note="color: #800080; direction: RIGHT"
     primer_bind     863..882
                     /label=T7
                     /note="color: #008b8b; direction: RIGHT"
     CDS             922..939
                     /label=6His
                     /note="color: #008000; direction: RIGHT"
     CDS             958..4983
                     /label=HER3
                     /note="note=""direct strand translation""
                     translation=""MRANDALQVLGLLFSLARGSEVGNSQAVCPGTLNGLSVTGDAENQ
                     YQTLYKLYERCEVVMGNLEIVLTGHNADLSFLQWVREVTGYVLVAMNEFSTLPLPNLRV
                     VRGTQVYDGKFAIFVMLNYNTNSSHALRQLRLTQLTEILSGGVYIEKNDKLCHMDTIDW
                     RDIVRDRDAEIVVKDNGRSCPPCHEVCKGRCWGPGSEDCQTLTKTICAPQCNGHCFGPN
                     PNQCCHDECAGGCSGPQDTDCFACRHFNDSGACVPRCPQPLVYNKLTFQLEPNPHTKYQ
                     YGGVCVASCPHNFVVDQTSCVRACPPDKMEVDKNGLKMCEPCGGLCPKACEGTGSGSRF
                     QTVDSSNIDGFVNCTKILGNLDFLITGLNGDPWHKIPALDPEKLNVFRTVREITGYLNI
                     QSWPPHMHNFSVFSNLTTIGGRSLYNRGFSLLIMKNLNVTSLGFRSLKEISAGRIYISA
                     NRQLCYHHSLNWTKVLRGPTEERLDIKHNRPRRDCVAEGKVCDPLCSSGGCWGPGPGQC
                     LSCRNYSRGGVCVTHCNFLNGEPREFAHEAECFSCHPECQPMEGTATCNGSGSDTCAQC
                     AHFRDGPHCVSSCPHGVLGAKGPIYKYPDVQNECRPCHENCTQGCKGPELQDCLGQTLV
                     LIGKTHLTMALTVIAGLVVIFMMLGGTFLYWRGRRIQNKRAMRRYLERGESIEPLDPSE
                     KANKVLARIFKETELRKLKVLGSGVFGTVHKGVWIPEGESIKIPVCIKVIEDKSGRQSF
                     QAVTDHMLAIGSLDHAHIVRLLGLCPGSSLQLVTQYLPLGSLLDHVRQHRGALGPQLLL
                     NWGVQIAKGMYYLEEHGMVHRNLAARNVLLKSPSQVQVADFGVADLLPPDDKQLLYSEA
                     KTPIKWMALESIHFGKYTHQSDVWSYGVTVWELMTFGAEPYAGLRLAEVPDLLEKGERL
                     AQPQICTIDVYMVMVKCWMIDENIRPTFKELANEFTRMARDPPRYLVIKRESGPGIAPG
                     PEPHGLTNKKLEEVELEPELDLDLDLEAEEDNLATTTLGSALSLPVGTLNRPRGSQSLL
                     SPSSGYMPMNQGNLGESCQESAVSGSSERCPRPVSLHPMPRGCLASESSEGHVTGSEAE
                     LQEKVSMCRSRSRSRSPRPRGDSAYHSQRHSLLTPVTPLSPPGLEEEDVNGYVMPDTHL
                     KGTPSSREGTLSSVGLSSVLGTEEEDEDEEYEYMNRRRRHSPPHPPRPSSLEELGYEYM
                     DVGSDLSASLGSTQSCPLHPVPIMPTAGTTPDEDYEYMNRQRDGGGPGGDYAAMGACPA
                     SERGYEEMRAFQGPGHQAPHVHYARLKTLRSLEATDSAFDNPDYWHSRLFPKANAQRT"
                     ""
                     /note="color: #008080; direction: RIGHT"
     CDS             5029..5157
                     /label=DMVF181-C
                     /note="note=""direct strand translation""
                     translation=""VVQLPDYHFVDHHIEIKSHDKDYSNVNLHEHAEAHSELPRQAK""
                     "
                     /note="color: #008000; direction: RIGHT"
     primer_bind     complement(5222..5239)
                     /label=SP6
                     /note="color: #008b8b; direction: LEFT"
     terminator      5262..5489
                     /label=bGH PA
                     /note="color: #ff8000; direction: RIGHT"
     misc_feature    6158..6235
                     /label=SV40 ORI
                     /note="color: #4682b4; direction: RIGHT"
     CDS             6377..7168
                     /label=Kan/neoR
                     /note="color: #8fbc8f; direction: RIGHT"
     primer_bind     complement(7508..7528)
                     /label=M13-rev
                     /note="color: #008b8b; direction: LEFT"
     misc_binding    complement(7534..7556)
                     /label=LacO
                     /note="color: #6495ed; direction: LEFT"
     promoter        complement(7561..7590)
                     /label=lac
                     /note="color: #4682b4; direction: LEFT"
     rep_origin      complement(7896..8524)
                     /direction=LEFT
                     /label=ColE1 origin
                     /note="color: #4682b4"
     CDS             complement(8676..9335)
                     /label=AmpR
                     /note="color: #8fbc8f; direction: LEFT"
     promoter        complement(9575..9603)
                     /label=Amp prom
                     /note="color: #4682b4; direction: LEFT"
ORIGIN
        1 gacggatcgg gagatctccc gatcccctat ggtcgactct cagtacaatc tgctctgatg
       61 ccgcatagtt aagccagtat ctgctccctg cttgtgtgtt ggaggtcgct gagtagtgcg
      121 cgagcaaaat ttaagctaca acaaggcaag gcttgaccga caattgcatg aagaatctgc
      181 ttagggttag gcgttttgcg ctgcttcgcg atgtacgggc cagatatacg cgttgacatt
      241 gattattgac tagttattaa tagtaatcaa ttacggggtc attagttcat agcccatata
      301 tggagttccg cgttacataa cttacggtaa atggcccgcc tggctgaccg cccaacgacc
      361 cccgcccatt gacgtcaata atgacgtatg ttcccatagt aacgccaata gggactttcc
      421 attgacgtca atgggtggac tatttacggt aaactgccca cttggcagta catcaagtgt
      481 atcatatgcc aagtacgccc cctattgacg tcaatgacgg taaatggccc gcctggcatt
      541 atgcccagta catgacctta tgggactttc ctacttggca gtacatctac gtattagtca
      601 tcgctattac catggtgatg cggttttggc agtacatcaa tgggcgtgga tagcggtttg
      661 actcacgggg atttccaagt ctccacccca ttgacgtcaa tgggagtttg ttttggcacc
      721 aaaatcaacg ggactttcca aaatgtcgta acaactccgc cccattgacg caaatgggcg
      781 gtaggcgtgt acggtgggag gtctatataa gcagagctct ctggctaact agagaaccca
      841 ctgcttactg gcttatcgaa attaatacga ctcactatag ggagacccaa gcttgcggcc
      901 gccaccatgg tgcggggttc tcatcatcat catcatcatg gtatggctag cgccaccatg
      961 agggcgaacg acgctctgca ggtgctgggc ttgcttttca gcctggcccg gggctccgag
     1021 gtgggcaact ctcaggcagt gtgtcctggg actctgaatg gcctgagtgt gaccggcgat
     1081 gctgagaacc aataccagac actgtacaag ctctacgaga ggtgtgaggt ggtgatgggg
     1141 aaccttgaga ttgtgctcac gggacacaat gccgacctct ccttcctgca gtgggttcga
     1201 gaagtgacag gctatgtcct cgtggccatg aatgaattct ctactctacc attgcccaac
     1261 ctccgcgtgg tgcgagggac ccaggtctac gatgggaagt ttgccatctt cgtcatgttg
     1321 aactataaca ccaactccag ccacgctctg cgccagctcc gcttgactca gctcaccgag
     1381 attctgtcag ggggtgttta tattgagaag aacgataagc tttgtcacat ggacacaatt
     1441 gactggaggg acatcgtgag ggaccgagat gctgagatag tggtgaagga caatggcaga
     1501 agctgtcccc cctgtcatga ggtttgcaag gggcgatgct ggggtcctgg atcagaagac
     1561 tgccagacat tgaccaagac catctgtgct cctcagtgta atggtcactg ctttgggccc
     1621 aaccccaacc agtgctgcca tgatgagtgt gccgggggct gctcaggccc tcaggacaca
     1681 gactgctttg cctgccggca cttcaatgac agtggagcct gtgtacctcg ctgtccacag
     1741 cctcttgtct acaacaagct aactttccag ctggaaccca atccccacac caagtatcag
     1801 tatggaggag tttgtgtagc cagctgtccc cataactttg tggtggatca aacatcctgt
     1861 gtcagggcct gtcctcctga caagatggaa gtagataaaa atgggctcaa gatgtgtgag
     1921 ccttgtgggg gactatgtcc caaagcctgt gagggaacag gctctgggag ccgcttccag
     1981 actgtggact cgagcaacat tgatggattt gtgaactgca ccaagatcct gggcaacctg
     2041 gactttctga tcaccggcct caatggagac ccctggcaca agatccctgc cctggaccca
     2101 gagaagctca atgtcttccg gacagtacgg gagatcacag gttacctgaa catccagtcc
     2161 tggccgcccc acatgcacaa cttcagtgtt ttttccaatt tgacaaccat tggaggcaga
     2221 agcctctaca accggggctt ctcattgttg atcatgaaga acttgaatgt cacatctctg
     2281 ggcttccgat ccctgaagga aattagtgct gggcgtatct atataagtgc caataggcag
     2341 ctctgctacc accactcttt gaactggacc aaggtgcttc gggggcctac ggaagagcga
     2401 ctagacatca agcataatcg gccgcgcaga gactgcgtgg cagagggcaa agtgtgtgac
     2461 ccactgtgct cctctggggg atgctggggc ccaggccctg gtcagtgctt gtcctgtcga
     2521 aattatagcc gaggaggtgt ctgtgtgacc cactgcaact ttctgaatgg ggagcctcga
     2581 gaatttgccc atgaggccga atgcttctcc tgccacccgg aatgccaacc catggagggc
     2641 actgccacat gcaatggctc gggctctgat acttgtgctc aatgtgccca ttttcgagat
     2701 gggccccact gtgtgagcag ctgcccccat ggagtcctag gtgccaaggg cccaatctac
     2761 aagtacccag atgttcagaa tgaatgtcgg ccctgccatg agaactgcac ccaggggtgt
     2821 aaaggaccag agcttcaaga ctgtttagga caaacactgg tgctgatcgg caaaacccat
     2881 ctgacaatgg ctttgacagt gatagcagga ttggtagtga ttttcatgat gctgggcggc
     2941 acttttctct actggcgtgg gcgccggatt cagaataaaa gggctatgag gcgatacttg
     3001 gaacggggtg agagcataga gcctctggac cccagtgaga aggctaacaa agtcttggcc
     3061 agaatcttca aagagacaga gctaaggaag cttaaagtgc ttggctcggg tgtctttgga
     3121 actgtgcaca aaggagtgtg gatccctgag ggtgaatcaa tcaagattcc agtctgcatt
     3181 aaagtcattg aggacaagag tggacggcag agttttcaag ctgtgacaga tcatatgctg
     3241 gccattggca gcctggacca tgcccacatt gtaaggctgc tgggactatg cccagggtca
     3301 tctctgcagc ttgtcactca atatttgcct ctgggttctc tgctggatca tgtgagacaa
     3361 caccgggggg cactggggcc acagctgctg ctcaactggg gagtacaaat tgccaaggga
     3421 atgtactacc ttgaggaaca tggtatggtg catagaaacc tggctgcccg aaacgtgcta
     3481 ctcaagtcac ccagtcaggt tcaggtggca gattttggtg tggctgacct gctgcctcct
     3541 gatgataagc agctgctata cagtgaggcc aagactccaa ttaagtggat ggcccttgag
     3601 agtatccact ttgggaaata cacacaccag agtgatgtct ggagctatgg tgtgacagtt
     3661 tgggagttga tgaccttcgg ggcagagccc tatgcagggc tacgattggc tgaagtacca
     3721 gacctgctag agaaggggga gcggttggca cagccccaga tctgcacaat tgatgtctac
     3781 atggtgatgg tcaagtgttg gatgattgat gagaacattc gcccaacctt taaagaacta
     3841 gccaatgagt tcaccaggat ggcccgagac ccaccacggt atctggtcat aaagagagag
     3901 agtgggcctg gaatagcccc tgggccagag ccccatggtc tgacaaacaa gaagctagag
     3961 gaagtagagc tggagccaga actagaccta gacctagact tggaagcaga ggaggacaac
     4021 ctggcaacca ccacactggg ctccgccctc agcctaccag ttggaacact taatcggcca
     4081 cgtgggagcc agagcctttt aagtccatca tctggataca tgcccatgaa ccagggtaat
     4141 cttggggagt cttgccagga gtctgcagtt tctgggagca gtgaacggtg cccccgtcca
     4201 gtctctctac acccaatgcc acggggatgc ctggcatcag agtcatcaga ggggcatgta
     4261 acaggctctg aggctgagct ccaggagaaa gtgtcaatgt gtagaagccg gagtaggagc
     4321 cggagcccac ggccacgcgg agatagcgcc taccattccc agcgccacag tctgctgact
     4381 cctgttaccc cactctcccc acccgggtta gaggaagagg atgtcaacgg ttatgtcatg
     4441 ccagatacac acctcaaagg tactccctcc tcccgggaag gcaccctttc ttcagtgggt
     4501 ctcagttctg tcctgggtac tgaagaagaa gatgaagatg aggagtatga atacatgaac
     4561 cggaggagaa ggcacagtcc acctcatccc cctaggccaa gttcccttga ggagctgggt
     4621 tatgagtaca tggatgtggg gtcagacctc agtgcctctc tgggcagcac acagagttgc
     4681 ccactccacc ctgtacccat catgcccact gcaggcacaa ctccagatga agactatgaa
     4741 tatatgaatc ggcaacgaga tggaggtggt cctgggggtg attatgcagc catgggggcc
     4801 tgcccagcat ctgagcgagg gtatgaagag atgagagctt ttcaggggcc tggacatcag
     4861 gccccccatg tccattatgc ccgcctaaaa actctacgta gcttagaggc tacagactct
     4921 gcctttgata accctgatta ctggcatagc aggcttttcc ccaaggctaa tgcccagaga
     4981 acgggaggta gcggaggtag tggtaccgga ggtagcggag gtggaagtgt tgtccagttg
     5041 ccagactatc actttgtgga ccaccacatt gagattaaaa gccacgacaa agattacagt
     5101 aatgttaatc tgcatgagca tgccgaagcg cattctgagc tgccgaggca ggccaagtaa
     5161 gaattctgca gatatccatc acactggcgg ccgctcgagc atgcatctag agggccctat
     5221 tctatagtgt cacctaaatg ctagagctcg ctgatcagcc tcgactgtgc cttctagttg
     5281 ccagccatct gttgtttgcc cctcccccgt gccttccttg accctggaag gtgccactcc
     5341 cactgtcctt tcctaataaa atgaggaaat tgcatcgcat tgtctgagta ggtgtcattc
     5401 tattctgggg ggtggggtgg ggcaggacag caagggggag gattgggaag acaatagcag
     5461 gcatgctggg gatgcggtgg gctctatggc ttctgaggcg gaaagaacca gctggggctc
     5521 tagggggtat ccccnnnnnn nnnnnnnnnn nnnnnnnnnn nnnnnnnnnn nnnnnnnnnn
     5581 nnnnnnnnnn nnnnnnnnnn nnnnnnnnnn nnnnnnnnnn nnnnnnnnnn nnnnnnnnnn
     5641 nnnnnnnnnn nnnnnnnncg ccggctttcc ccgtcaagct ctaaatcggg gcannnnnnn
     5701 nnnnnnnnnn nnnnnnnnnn nnnnnnnnnn nnnnnnnnnn nnnnnnnnnn annnnnnnnn
     5761 nnnnnnnnnn nnnnnnnnnn nnnnnnnnnn nnnnnnnnnn cctttgacgt tggagtccac
     5821 gttctttaat agtggactct tgttccaaac tggaacaaca ctcaacccta tctcggtcta
     5881 ttcttttgat ttataaggga ttttggggat ttcggcctat tggttaaaaa atgagctgat
     5941 ttaacaaaaa tttaacgcga attaattctg tggaatgtgt gtcagttagg gtgtggaaag
     6001 tccccaggct ccccaggcag gcagaagtat gcaaagcatg catctcaatt agtcagcaac
     6061 caggtgtgga aagtccccag gctccccagc aggcagaagt atgcaaagca tgcatctcaa
     6121 ttagtcagca accatagtcc cgcccctaac tccgcccatc ccgcccctaa ctccgcccag
     6181 ttccgcccat tctccgcccc atggctgact aatttttttt atttatgcag aggccgaggc
     6241 cgcctctgcc tctgagctat tccagaagta gtgaggaggc ttttttggag gcctaggctt
     6301 ttgcaaaaag ctcccgggag cttgtatatc cattttcgga tctgatcaag agacaggatg
     6361 aggatcgttt cgcatgattg aacaagatgg attgcacgca ggttctccgg ccgcttgggt
     6421 ggagaggcta ttcggctatg actgggcaca acagacaatc ggctgctctg atgccgccgt
     6481 gttccggctg tcagcgcagg ggcgcccggt tctttttgtc aagaccgacc tgtccggtgc
     6541 cctgaatgaa ctgcaggacg aggcagcgcg gctatcgtgg ctggccacga cgggcgttcc
     6601 ttgcgcagct gtgctcgacg ttgtcactga agcgggaagg gactggctgc tattgggcga
     6661 agtgccgggg caggatctcc tgtcatctca ccttgctcct gccgagaaag tatccatcat
     6721 ggctgatgca atgcggcggc tgcatacgct tgatccggct acctgcccat tcgaccacca
     6781 agcgaaacat cgcatcgagc gagcacgtac tcggatggaa gccggtcttg tcgatcagga
     6841 tgatctggac gaagagcatc aggggctcgc gccagccgaa ctgttcgcca ggctcaaggc
     6901 gcgcatgccc gacggcgagg atctcgtcgt gacccatggc gatgcctgct tgccgaatat
     6961 catggtggaa aatggccgct tttctggatt catcgactgt ggccggctgg gtgtggcgga
     7021 ccgctatcag gacatagcgt tggctacccg tgatattgct gaagagcttg gcggcgaatg
     7081 ggctgaccgc ttcctcgtgc tttacggtat cgccgctccc gattcgcagc gcatcgcctt
     7141 ctatcgcctt cttgacgagt tcttctgagc gggactctgg ggttcgaaat gaccgaccaa
     7201 gcgacgccca acctgccatc acgagatttc gattccaccg ccgccttcta tgaaaggttg
     7261 ggcttcggaa tcgttttccg ggacgccggc tggatgatcc tccagcgcgg ggatctcatg
     7321 ctggagttct tcgcccaccc caacttgttt attgcagctt ataatggtta caaataaagc
     7381 aatagcatca caaatttcac aaataaagca tttttttcac tgcattctag ttgtggtttg
     7441 tccaaactca tcaatgtatc ttatcatgtc tgtataccgt cgacctctag ctagagcttg
     7501 gcgtaatcat ggtcatagct gtttcctgtg tgaaattgtt atccgctcac aattccacac
     7561 aacatacgag ccggaagcat aaagtgtaaa gcctggggtg cctaatgagt gagctaactc
     7621 acattaattg cgttgcgctc actgcccgct ttccagtcgg gaaacctgtc gtgccagctg
     7681 cattaatgaa tcggccaacg cgcggggaga ggcggtttgc gtattgggcg ctcttccgct
     7741 tcctcgctca ctgactcgct gcgctcggtc gttcggctgc ggcgagcggt atcagctcac
     7801 tcaaaggcgg taatacggtt atccacagaa tcaggggata acgcaggaaa gaacatgtga
     7861 gcaaaaggcc agcaaaaggc caggaaccgt aaaaaggccg cgttgctggc gtttttccat
     7921 aggctccgcc cccctgacga gcatcacaaa aatcgacgct caagtcagag gtggcgaaac
     7981 ccgacaggac tataaagata ccaggcgttt ccccctggaa gctccctcgt gcgctctcct
     8041 gttccgaccc tgccgcttac cggatacctg tccgcctttc tcccttcggg aagcgtggcg
     8101 ctttctcaat gctcacgctg taggtatctc agttcggtgt aggtcgttcg ctccaagctg
     8161 ggctgtgtgc acgaaccccc cgttcagccc gaccgctgcg ccttatccgg taactatcgt
     8221 cttgagtcca acccggtaag acacgactta tcgccactgg cagcagccac tggtaacagg
     8281 attagcagag cgaggtatgt aggcggtgct acagagttct tgaagtggtg gcctaactac
     8341 ggctacacta gaaggacagt atttggtatc tgcgctctgc tgaagccagt taccttcgga
     8401 aaaagagttg gtagctcttg atccggcaaa caaaccaccg ctggtagcgg tggttttttt
     8461 gtttgcaagc agcagattac gcgcagaaaa aaaggatctc aagaagatcc tttgatcttt
     8521 tctacggggt ctgacgctca gtggaacgaa aactcacgtt aagggatttt ggtcatgaga
     8581 ttatcaaaaa ggatcttcac ctagatcctt ttaaattaaa aatgaagttt taaatcaatc
     8641 taaagtatat atgagtaaac ttggtctgac agttaccaat gcttaatcag tgaggcacct
     8701 atctcagcga tctgtctatt tcgttcatcc atagttgcct gactccccgt cgtgtagata
     8761 actacgatac gggagggctt accatctggc cccagtgctg caatgatacc gcgagaccca
     8821 cgctcaccgg ctccagattt atcagcaata aaccagccag ccggaagggc cgagcgcaga
     8881 agtggtcctg caactttatc cgcctccatc cagtctatta attgttgccg ggaagctaga
     8941 gtaagtagtt cgccagttaa tagtttgcgc aacgttgttg ccattgctac aggcatcgtg
     9001 gtgtcacgct cgtcgtttgg tatggcttca ttcagctccg gttcccaacg atcaaggcga
     9061 gttacatgat cccccatgtt gtgcaaaaaa gcggttagct ccttcggtcc tccgatcgtt
     9121 gtcagaagta agttggccgc agtgttatca ctcatggtta tggcagcact gcataattct
     9181 cttactgtca tgccatccgt aagatgcttt tctgtgactg gtgagtactc aaccaagtca
     9241 ttctgagaat agtgtatgcg gcgaccgagt tgctcttgcc cggcgtcaat acgggataat
     9301 accgcgccac atagcagaac tttaaaagtg ctcatcattg gaaaacgttc ttcggggcga
     9361 aaactctcaa ggatcttacc gctgttgaga tccagttcga tgtaacccac tcgtgcaccc
     9421 aactgatctt cagcatcttt tactttcacc agcgtttctg ggtgagcaaa aacaggaagg
     9481 caaaatgccg caaaaaaggg aataagggcg acacggaaat gttgaatact catactcttc
     9541 ctttttcaat attattgaag catttatcag ggttattgtc tcatgagcgg atacatattt
     9601 gaatgtattt agaaaaataa acaaataggg gttccgcgca catttccccg aaaagtgcca
     9661 cctgacgtc
//
