>Addgene plasmid #87621 | pcDNA3-HER3-DMVF-181-R | addgene full sequence | sequence record 198374 | Addgene NGS Result
GACATTGATTATTGACTAGTTATTAATAGTAATCAATTACGGGGTCATTAGTTCATAGCCCATATATGGA
GTTCCGCGTTACATAACTTACGGTAAATGGCCCGCCTGGCTGACCGCCCAACGACCCCCGCCCATTGACG
TCAATAATGACGTATGTTCCCATAGTAACGCCAATAGGGACTTTCCATTGACGTCAATGGGTGGAGTATT
TACGGTAAACTGCCCACTTGGCAGTACATCAAGTGTATCATATGCCAAGTACGCCCCCTATTGACGTCAA
TGACGGTAAATGGCCCGCCTGGCATTATGCCCAGTACATGACCTTATGGGACTTTCCTACTTGGCAGTAC
ATCTACGTATTAGTCATCGCTATTACCATGGTGATGCGGTTTTGGCAGTACATCAATGGGCGTGGATAGC
GGTTTGACTCACGGGGATTTCCAAGTCTCCACCCCATTGACGTCAATGGGAGTTTGTTTTGGCACCAAAA
TCAACGGGACTTTCCAAAATGTCGTAACAACTCCGCCCCATTGACGCAAATGGGCGGTAGGCGTGTACGG
TGGGAGGTCTATATAAGCAGAGCTCTCTGGCTAACTAGAGAACCCACTGCTTACTGGCTTATCGAAATTA
ATACGACTCACTATAGGGAGACCCAAGCTTGCGGCCGCCACCATGGTGCGGGGTTCTCATCATCATCATC
ATCATGGTATGGCTAGCGCCACCATGAGGGCGAACGACGCTCTGCAGGTGCTGGGCTTGCTTTTCAGCCT
GGCCCGGGGCTCCGAGGTGGGCAACTCTCAGGCAGTGTGTCCTGGGACTCTGAATGGCCTGAGTGTGACC
GGCGATGCTGAGAACCAATACCAGACACTGTACAAGCTCTACGAGAGGTGTGAGGTGGTGATGGGGAACC
TTGAGATTGTGCTCACGGGACACAATGCCGACCTCTCCTTCCTGCAGTGGGTTCGAGAAGTGACAGGCTA
TGTCCTCGTGGCCATGAATGAATTCTCTACTCTACCATTGCCCAACCTCCGCGTGGTGCGAGGGACCCAG
GTCTACGATGGGAAGTTTGCCATCTTCGTCATGTTGAACTATAACACCAACTCCAGCCACGCTCTGCGCC
AGCTCCGCTTGACTCAGCTCACCGAGATTCTGTCAGGGGGTGTTTATATTGAGAAGAACGATAAGCTTTG
TCACATGGACACAATTGACTGGAGGGACATCGTGAGGGACCGAGATGCTGAGATAGTGGTGAAGGACAAT
GGCAGAAGCTGTCCCCCCTGTCATGAGGTTTGCAAGGGGCGATGCTGGGGTCCTGGATCAGAAGACTGCC
AGACATTGACCAAGACCATCTGTGCTCCTCAGTGTAATGGTCACTGCTTTGGGCCCAACCCCAACCAGTG
CTGCCATGATGAGTGTGCCGGGGGCTGCTCAGGCCCTCAGGACACAGACTGCTTTGCCTGCCGGCACTTC
AATGACAGTGGAGCCTGTGTACCTCGCTGTCCACAGCCTCTTGTCTACAACAAGCTAACTTTCCAGCTGG
AACCCAATCCCCACACCAAGTATCAGTATGGAGGAGTTTGTGTAGCCAGCTGTCCCCATAACTTTGTGGT
GGATCAAACATCCTGTGTCAGGGCCTGTCCTCCTGACAAGATGGAAGTAGATAAAAATGGGCTCAAGATG
TGTGAGCCTTGTGGGGGACTATGTCCCAAAGCCTGTGAGGGAACAGGCTCTGGGAGCCGCTTCCAGACTG
TGGACTCGAGCAACATTGATGGATTTGTGAACTGCACCAAGATCCTGGGCAACCTGGACTTTCTGATCAC
CGGCCTCAATGGAGACCCCTGGCACAAGATCCCTGCCCTGGACCCAGAGAAGCTCAATGTCTTCCGGACA
GTACGGGAGATCACAGGTTACCTGAACATCCAGTCCTGGCCGCCCCACATGCACAACTTCAGTGTTTTTT
CCAATTTGACAACCATTGGAGGCAGAAGCCTCTACAACCGGGGCTTCTCATTGTTGATCATGAAGAACTT
GAATGTCACATCTCTGGGCTTCCGATCCCTGAAGGAAATTAGTGCTGGGCGTATCTATATAAGTGCCAAT
AGGCAGCTCTGCTACCACCACTCTTTGAACTGGACCAAGGTGCTTCGGGGGCCTACGGAAGAGCGACTAG
ACATCAAGCATAATCGGCCGCGCAGAGACTGCGTGGCAGAGGGCAAAGTGTGTGACCCACTGTGCTCCTC
TGGGGGATGCTGGGGCCCAGGCCCTGGTCAGTGCTTGTCCTGTCGAAATTATAGCCGAGGAGGTGTCTGT
GTGACCCACTGCAACTTTCTGAATGGGGAGCCTCGAGAATTTGCCCATGAGGCCGAATGCTTCTCCTGCC
ACCCGGAATGCCAACCCATGGAGGGCACTGCCACATGCAATGGCTCGGGCTCTGATACTTGTGCTCAATG
TGCCCATTTTCGAGATGGGCCCCACTGTGTGAGCAGCTGCCCCCATGGAGTCCTAGGTGCCAAGGGCCCA
ATCTACAAGTACCCAGATGTTCAGAATGAATGTCGGCCCTGCCATGAGAACTGCACCCAGGGGTGTAAAG
GACCAGAGCTTCAAGACTGTTTAGGACAAACACTGGTGCTGATCGGCAAAACCCATCTGAGAATGGCTTT
GACAGTGATAGCAGGATTGGTAGTGATTTTCATGATGCTGGGCGGCACTTTTCTCTACTGGCGTGGGCGC
CGGATTCAGAATAAAAGGGCTATGAGGCGATACTTGGAACGGGGTGAGAGCATAGAGCCTCTGGACCCCA
GTGAGAAGGCTAACAAAGTCTTGGCCAGAATCTTCAAAGAGACAGAGCTAAGGAAGCTTAAAGTGCTTGG
CTCGGGTGTCTTTGGAACTGTGCACAAAGGAGTGTGGATCCCTGAGGGTGAATCAATCAAGATTCCAGTC
TGCATTAAAGTCATTGAGGACAAGAGTGGACGGCAGAGTTTTCAAGCTGTGACAGATCATATGCTGGCCA
TTGGCAGCCTGGACCATGCCCACATTGTAAGGCTGCTGGGACTATGCCCAGGGTCATCTCTGCAGCTCGT
CACTCAATATTTGCCTCTGGGTTCTCTGCTGGGTCATGTGAGACAACACCGGGGGGCACTGGGGCCACAG
CTGCTGCTCAACTGGGGAGTACAAATTGCCAAGGGAATGTACTACCTTGAGGAACATGGTATGGTGCATA
GAAACCTGGCTGCCCGAAACGTGCTACTCAAGTCACCCAGTCAGGTTCAGGTGGCAGATTTTGGTGTGGC
TGACCTGCTGCCTCCTGATGATAAGCAGCTGCTATACAGTGAGGCCAAGACTCCAATTAAGTGGATGGCC
CTTGAGAGTATCCACTTTGGGAAATACACACACCAGAGTGATGTCTGGAGCTATGGTGTGACAGTTTGGG
AGTTGATGACCTTCGGGGCAGAGCCCTATGCAGGGCTACGATTGGCTGAAGTACCAGACCTGCTAGAGAA
GGGGGAGCGGTTGGCACAGCCCCAGATCTGCACAATTGATGTCTACATGGTGATGGTCAAGTGTTGGATG
ATTGATGAGAACATTCGCCCAACCTTTAAAGAACTAGCCAATGAGTTCACCAGGATGGCCCGAGACCCAC
CACGGTATCTGGTCATAAAGAGAGAGAGTGGGCCCGGAATAGCCCCTGGGCCAGAGCCCCATGGTCTGAC
AAACAAGAAGCTAGAGGAAGTAGAGCTGGAGCCAGAACTAGACCTAGACCTAGACTTGGAAGCAGAGGAG
GACAACCTGGCAACCACCACACTGGGCTCCGCCCTCAGCCTACCAGTTGGAACACTTAATCGGCCACGTG
GGAGCCAGAGCCTTTTAAGTCCATCATCTGGATACATGCCCATGAACCAGGGTAATCTTGGGGAGTCTTG
CCAGGAGTCTGCAGTTTCTGGGAGCAGTGAACGGTGCCCCCGTCCAGTCTCTCTACACCCAATGCCACGG
GGATGCCTGGCATCAGAGTCATCAGAGGGGCATGTAACAGGCTCTGAGGCTGAGCTCCAGGAGAAAGTGT
CAATGTGTAGAAGCCGGAGTAGGAGCCGGAGCCCACGGCCACGCGGAGATAGCGCCTACCATTCCCAGCG
CCACAGTCTGCTGACTCCTGTTACCCCACTCTCCCCACCCGGGTTAGAGGAAGAGGATGTCAACGGTTAT
GTCATGCCAGATACACACCTCAAAGGTACTCCCTCCTCCCGGGAAGGCACCCTTTCTTCAGTGGGTCTCA
GTTCTGTCCTGGGTACTGAAGAAGAAGATGAAGATGAGGAGTATGAATACATGAACCGGAGGAGAAGGCA
CAGTCCACCTCATCCCCCTAGGCCAAGTTCCCTTGAGGAGCTGGGTTATGAGTACATGGATGTGGGGTCA
GACCTCAGTGCCTCTCTGGGCAGCACACAGAGTTGCCCACTCCACCCTGTACCCATCATGCCCACTGCAG
GCACAACTCCAGATGAAGACTATGAATATATGAATCGGCAACGAGATGGAGGTGGTCCTGGGGGTGATTA
TGCAGCCATGGGGGCCTGCCCAGCATCTGAGCGAGGGTATGAAGAGATGAGAGCTTTTCAGGGGCCTGGA
CATCAGGCCCCCCATGTCCATTATGCCCGCCTAAAAACTCTACGTAGCTTAGAGGCTACAGACTCTGCCT
TTGATAACCCTGATTACTGGCATAGCAGGCTTTTCCCCAAGGCTAATGCCCAGAGAACGGGAGGTAGCGG
AGGTAGTGGTACCGGAGGTAGCGGAGGTGGAAGTGTTGTCCAGTTGCCAGACTATCACTTTGTGGACCAC
CACATTGAGATTAAAAGCCACGACAAAGATTACAGTAATGTTAATCTGCATGAGCATGCCGAAGCGCATT
CTGAGCTGCCGAGGCAGGCCAAGTAAGAATTCTGCAGATATCCATCACACTGGCGGCCGCTCGAGCATGC
ATCTAGAGGGCCCTATTCTATAGTGTCACCTAAATGCTAGAGCTCGCTGATCAGCCTCGACTGTGCCTTC
TAGTTGCCAGCCATCTGTTGTTTGCCCCTCCCCCGTGCCTTCCTTGACCCTGGAAGGTGCCACTCCCACT
GTCCTTTCCTAATAAAATGAGGAAATTGCATCGCATTGTCTGAGTAGGTGTCATTCTATTCTGGGGGGTG
GGGTGGGGCAGGACAGCAAGGGGGAGGATTGGGAAGACAATAGCAGGCATGCTGGGGATGCGGTGGGCTC
TATGGCTTCTGAGGCGGAAAGAACCAGCTGGGGCTCTAGGGGGTATCCCC
[124 nt withheld, positions 5301-5424]
C
[91 nt withheld, positions 5426-5516]
A
[49 nt withheld, positions 5518-5566]
CCTTTGACGTTGGAGTCCACGTTCTTTAATAGTGGACTCTTGTTCCAAACTGGAACAACACTCAACCCTA
TCTCGGTCTATTCTTTTGATTTATAAGGGATTTTGCCGATTTCGGCCTATTGGTTAAAAAATGAGCTGAT
TTAACAAAAATTTAACGCGAATTAATTCTGTGGAATGTGTGTCAGTTAGGGTGTGGAAAGTCCCCAGGCT
CCCCAGCAGGCAGAAGTATGCAAAGCATGCATCTCAATTAGTCAGCAACCAGGTGTGGAAAGTCCCCAGG
CTCCCCAGCAGGCAGAAGTATGCAAAGCATGCATCTCAATTAGTCAGCAACCATAGTCCCGCCCCTAACT
CCGCCCATCCCGCCCCTAACTCCGCCCAGTTCCGCCCATTCTCCGCCCCATGGCTGACTAATTTTTTTTA
TTTATGCAGAGGCCGAGGCCGCCTCTGCCTCTGAGCTATTCCAGAAGTAGTGAGGAGGCTTTTTTGGAGG
CCTAGGCTTTTGCAAAAAGCTCCCGGGAGCTTGTATATCCATTTTCGGATCTGATCAAGAGACAGGATGA
GGATCGTTTCGCATGATTGAACAAGATGGATTGCACGCAGGTTCTCCGGCCGCTTGGGTGGAGAGGCTAT
TCGGCTATGACTGGGCACAACAGACAATCGGCTGCTCTGATGCCGCCGTGTTCCGGCTGTCAGCGCAGGG
GCGCCCGGTTCTTTTTGTCAAGACCGACCTGTCCGGTGCCCTGAATGAACTGCAGGACGAGGCAGCGCGG
CTATCGTGGCTGGCCACGACGGGCGTTCCTTGCGCAGCTGTGCTCGACGTTGTCACTGAAGCGGGAAGGG
ACTGGCTGCTATTGGGCGAAGTGCCGGGGCAGGATCTCCTGTCATCTCACCTTGCTCCTGCCGAGAAAGT
ATCCATCATGGCTGATGCAATGCGGCGGCTGCATACGCTTGATCCGGCTACCTGCCCATTCGACCACCAA
GCGAAACATCGCATCGAGCGAGCACGTACTCGGATGGAAGCCGGTCTTGTCGATCAGGATGATCTGGACG
AAGAGCATCAGGGGCTCGCGCCAGCCGAACTGTTCGCCAGGCTCAAGGCGCGCATGCCCGACGGCGAGGA
TCTCGTCGTGACCCATGGCGATGCCTGCTTGCCGAATATCATGGTGGAAAATGGCCGCTTTTCTGGATTC
ATCGACTGTGGCCGGCTGGGTGTGGCGGACCGCTATCAGGACATAGCGTTGGCTACCCGTGATATTGCTG
AAGAGCTTGGCGGCGAATGGGCTGACCGCTTCCTCGTGCTTTACGGTATCGCCGCTCCCGATTCGCAGCG
CATCGCCTTCTATCGCCTTCTTGACGAGTTCTTCTGAGCGGGACTCTGGGGTTCGAAATGACCGACCAAG
CGACGCCCAACCTGCCATCACGAGATTTCGATTCCACCGCCGCCTTCTATGAAAGGTTGGGCTTCGGAAT
CGTTTTCCGGGACGCCGGCTGGATGATCCTCCAGCGCGGGGATCTCATGCTGGAGTTCTTCGCCCACCCC
AACTTGTTTATTGCAGCTTATAATGGTTACAAATAAAGCAATAGCATCACAAATTTCACAAATAAAGCAT
TTTTTTCACTGCATTCTAGTTGTGGTTTGTCCAAACTCATCAATGTATCTTATCATGTCTGTATACCGTC
GACCTCTAGCTAGAGCTTGGCGTAATCATGGTCATAGCTGTTTCCTGTGTGAAATTGTTATCCGCTCACA
ATTCCACACAACATACGAGCCGGAAGCATAAAGTGTAAAGCCTGGGGTGCCTAATGAGTGAGCTAACTCA
CATTAATTGCGTTGCGCTCACTGCCCGCTTTCCAGTCGGGAAACCTGTCGTGCCAGCTGCATTAATGAAT
CGGCCAACGCGCGGGGAGAGGCGGTTTGCGTATTGGGCGCTCTTCCGCTTCCTCGCTCACTGACTCGCTG
CGCTCGGTCGTTCGGCTGCGGCGAGCGGTATCAGCTCACTCAAAGGCGGTAATACGGTTATCCACAGAAT
CAGGGGATAACGCAGGAAAGAACATGTGAGCAAAAGGCCAGCAAAAGGCCAGGAACCGTAAAAAGGCCGC
GTTGCTGGCGTTTTTCCATAGGCTCCGCCCCCCTGACGAGCATCACAAAAATCGACGCTCAAGTCAGAGG
TGGCGAAACCCGACAGGACTATAAAGATACCAGGCGTTTCCCCCTGGAAGCTCCCTCGTGCGCTCTCCTG
TTCCGACCCTGCCGCTTACCGGATACCTGTCCGCCTTTCTCCCTTCGGGAAGCGTGGCGCTTTCTCATAG
CTCACGCTGTAGGTATCTCAGTTCGGTGTAGGTCGTTCGCTCCAAGCTGGGCTGTGTGCACGAACCCCCC
GTTCAGCCCGACCGCTGCGCCTTATCCGGTAACTATCGTCTTGAGTCCAACCCGGTAAGACACGACTTAT
CGCCACTGGCAGCAGCCACTGGTAACAGGATTAGCAGAGCGAGGTATGTAGGCGGTGCTACAGAGTTCTT
GAAGTGGTGGCCTAACTACGGCTACACTAGAAGAACAGTATTTGGTATCTGCGCTCTGCTGAAGCCAGTT
ACCTTCGGAAAAAGAGTTGGTAGCTCTTGATCCGGCAAACAAACCACCGCTGGTAGCGGTGGTTTTTTTG
TTTGCAAGCAGCAGATTACGCGCAGAAAAAAAGGATCTCAAGAAGATCCTTTGATCTTTTCTACGGGGTC
TGACGCTCAGTGGAACGAAAACTCACGTTAAGGGATTTTGGTCATGAGATTATCAAAAAGGATCTTCACC
TAGATCCTTTTAAATTAAAAATGAAGTTTTAAATCAATCTAAAGTATATATGAGTAAACTTGGTCTGACA
GTTACCAATGCTTAATCAGTGAGGCACCTATCTCAGCGATCTGTCTATTTCGTTCATCCATAGTTGCCTG
ACTCCCCGTCGTGTAGATAACTACGATACGGGAGGGCTTACCATCTGGCCCCAGTGCTGCAATGATACCG
CGAGACCCACGCTCACCGGCTCCAGATTTATCAGCAATAAACCAGCCAGCCGGAAGGGCCGAGCGCAGAA
GTGGTCCTGCAACTTTATCCGCCTCCATCCAGTCTATTAATTGTTGCCGGGAAGCTAGAGTAAGTAGTTC
GCCAGTTAATAGTTTGCGCAACGTTGTTGCCATTGCTACAGGCATCGTGGTGTCACGCTCGTCGTTTGGT
ATGGCTTCATTCAGCTCCGGTTCCCAACGATCAAGGCGAGTTACATGATCCCCCATGTTGTGCAAAAAAG
CGGTTAGCTCCTTCGGTCCTCCGATCGTTGTCAGAAGTAAGTTGGCCGCAGTGTTATCACTCATGGTTAT
GGCAGCACTGCATAATTCTCTTACTGTCATGCCATCCGTAAGATGCTTTTCTGTGACTGGTGAGTACTCA
ACCAAGTCATTCTGAGAATAGTGTATGCGGCGACCGAGTTGCTCTTGCCCGGCGTCAATACGGGATAATA
CCGCGCCACATAGCAGAACTTTAAAAGTGCTCATCATTGGAAAACGTTCTTCGGGGCGAAAACTCTCAAG
GATCTTACCGCTGTTGAGATCCAGTTCGATGTAACCCACTCGTGCACCCAACTGATCTTCAGCATCTTTT
ACTTTCACCAGCGTTTCTGGGTGAGCAAAAACAGGAAGGCAAAATGCCGCAAAAAAGGGAATAAGGGCGA
CACGGAAATGTTGAATACTCATACTCTTCCTTTTTCAATATTATTGAAGCATTTATCAGGGTTATTGTCT
CATGAGCGGATACATATTTGAATGTATTTAGAAAAATAAACAAATAGGGGTTCCGCGCACATTTCCCCGA
AAAGTGCCACCTGACGTCGACGGATCGGGAGATCTCCCGATCCCCTATGGTGCACTCTCAGTACAATCTG
CTCTGATGCCGCATAGTTAAGCCAGTATCTGCTCCCTGCTTGTGTGTTGGAGGTCGCTGAGTAGTGCGCG
AGCAAAATTTAAGCTACAACAAGGCAAGGCTTGACCGACAATTGCATGAAGAATCTGCTTAGGGTTAGGC
GTTTTGCGCTGCTTCGCGATGTACGGGCCAGATATACGCGTT
Features (pLannotate 1.2.2; 23 found; start..end, strand, type, name):
      1..380     +  enhancer       CMV enhancer: human cytomegalovirus immediate early enhancer
    381..584     +  promoter       CMV promoter: human cytomegalovirus (CMV) immediate early promoter
    580..613     +  LTR            5' LTR (truncated) (fragment): truncated 5' long terminal repeat (LTR) from HIV-1
    629..647     +  promoter       T7 promoter: promoter for bacteriophage T7 RNA polymerase
    688..708     +  CDS            capTEV™ (fragment): composite tag for in vivo biotinylation, TEV protease cleavage, and 6xHis tagging
    724..4749    +  CDS            ERBB3: ERBB3_HUMAN - Also known as HER3. Experimental evidence at protein level: Swiss-Prot protein existence level 1. Tyrosine-protein kinase that plays an essential role as cell surface receptor for neuregulins. Binds to neuregulin-1 (NRG1) and is activated by it; ligand-binding increases phosphorylation on tyrosine residues and promotes its association with the p85 subunit of phosphatidylinositol 3-kinase (PubMed:20682778). May also be activated by CSPG5 (PubMed:15358134). Involved in the regulation of myeloid cell differentiation (PubMed:27416908). From Homo sapiens (Human).
   4795..4926    +  CDS            Dronpa-Green1 (fragment): monomeric photoswitchable Dronpa-Green1 fluorescent protein
   4987..5005    -  promoter       SP6 promoter: promoter for bacteriophage SP6 RNA polymerase
   5031..5255    +  polyA_signal   bGH poly(A) signal: bovine growth hormone polyadenylation signal
   5259..5280    +  promoter       SV40 promoter (fragment): SV40 enhancer and early promoter
   5301..5729    +  rep_origin     f1 ori (sequence partly withheld): f1 bacteriophage origin of replication; arrow indicates direction of (+) strand synthesis
   5743..6072    +  promoter       SV40 promoter: SV40 enhancer and early promoter
   6139..6930    +  CDS            neo: KKA2_KLEPN - Also known as kan, nptII. Experimental evidence at protein level: Swiss-Prot protein existence level 1. Resistance to kanamycin, neomycin, paromomycin, ribostamycin, butirosin and gentamicin B. From Klebsiella pneumoniae.
   6954..7112    +  CDS            ble (fragment): BLE_KLEPN - Experimental evidence at protein level: Swiss-Prot protein existence level 1. Binding protein with a strong affinity to the bleomycin family of antibiotics. Binds to CL990; an antimitotic-antibiotic compound. From Klebsiella pneumoniae.
   7107..7228    +  polyA_signal   SV40 poly(A) signal: SV40 polyadenylation signal
   7301..7317    -  protein_bind   lac operator: The lac repressor binds to the lac operator to inhibit transcription in E. coli. This inhibition can be relieved by adding lactose or isopropyl-β-D-thiogalactopyranoside (IPTG). lac repressor encoded by lacI
   7325..7355    -  promoter       lac promoter: promoter for the E. coli lac operon
   7370..7391    -  protein_bind   CAP binding site: CAP binding activates transcription in the presence of cAMP. E. coli catabolite activator protein
   7404..7496    -  CDS            lacI (fragment): lac repressor; lacI; The lac repressor binds to the lac operator to inhibit transcription in E. coli. This inhibition can be relieved by adding lactose or isopropyl-β-D-thiogalactopyranoside (IPTG).
   7679..8267    -  rep_origin     ori: high-copy-number ColE1/pMB1/pBR322/pUC origin of replication
   8438..9298    -  CDS            AmpR: β-lactamase; bla; confers resistance to ampicillin, carbenicillin, and related antibiotics
   9299..9403    -  promoter       AmpR promoter: bla
   9462..9514    -  misc_feature   bom (fragment): basis of mobility region from pBR322
