[The description below was written by a language model from this plasmid's Addgene catalogue record, the feature table of its GenBank file and pLannotate feature annotations shown in this document.]
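Description:
pcDNA3-HER3-DMVF-181-R is a mammalian expression plasmid of about 9.7 kb built on the pcDNA3 backbone. It encodes full-length human HER3 (ERBB3), the neuregulin-binding receptor tyrosine kinase, fused at its C-terminus to a short C-terminal fragment of a Dronpa-derived photoswitchable fluorescent protein (labelled DMVF181-C, roughly 43 residues). The fusion was cloned between NheI and XbaI sites and is driven by the CMV immediate-early enhancer/promoter, with the bovine growth hormone polyadenylation signal downstream. T7 and SP6 promoters flank the insert and serve mainly as sequencing or in vitro transcription sites. A short 6xHis-type element is annotated just upstream of the HER3 start, before the receptor's own signal peptide. The record does not state whether it is translated as part of the fusion.

The plasmid is propagated in E. coli through a high-copy ColE1/pUC origin with ampicillin resistance, and it also carries an f1 origin. For mammalian cells, an SV40 early promoter (including the SV40 origin) drives the neomycin phosphotransferase gene, followed by an SV40 poly(A) signal, which allows G418 selection of stable lines.

The construct is one half of a bimolecular fluorescence complementation (BiFC) pair. The non-fluorescent Dronpa fragment on the cytoplasmic tail of HER3 can reconstitute a fluorescent protein only when brought close to a partner protein carrying the complementary N-terminal fragment. The associated work uses this to image and map protein-protein interactions at the nanoscale in living cells. The depositor comment about an I655V substitution refers to a HER2 translation and reference sequence, which does not match the HER3 insert in this plasmid, so its relevance here is unclear.
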