Addgene plasmid #87621: pcDNA3-HER3-DMVF-181-R
Purpose: C-terminal Dronpa fragment fused to the C-terminus of full-length HER3; for BiFC.
Depositing lab: Jin Zhang. Publication: RefSOFI for Mapping Nanoscale Organization of Protein-Protein Interactions in Living Cells. Hertel F, Mo GC, Duwe S, Dedecker P, Zhang J. Cell Rep. 2016 Jan 12;14(2):390-400. doi: 10.1016/j.celrep.2015.12.036. Epub 2015 Dec 31. PubMed 26748717.
Backbone
  Vector backbone: pcDNA3
  Backbone manufacturer: Invitrogen
  Backbone size w/o insert (bp): 5500
  Total vector size (bp): 9669
  Vector type: Mammalian Expression
  Selectable markers: Neomycin (select with G418)
Growth in bacteria
  Bacterial resistance: Ampicillin, 100 μg/mL
  Growth temperature: 37°C
  Growth strain: DH5alpha
  Copy number: High Copy
Gene/Insert
  Gene/Insert name: HER3-DMVF181-C (alt name: Erbb3)
  Species: H. sapiens (human), Synthetic
  Insert size (bp): 4254
  Entrez Gene: ERBB3 (a.k.a. ErbB-3, FERLK, HER3, LCCS2, MDA-BF-1, VSCN1, c-erbB-3, c-erbB3, erbB3-S, p180-ErbB3, p45-sErbB3, p85-sErbB3)
  Promoter: CMV
  Cloning method: Restriction Enzyme; 5′ cloning site NheI (not destroyed); 3′ cloning site XbaI (not destroyed)
  Sequencing primers: 5′ T7 forward; 3′ BGH reverse
Resource information
  A portion of this plasmid was derived from a plasmid made by: HER3 cDNA was provided by Dr. Dan Leahy (Johns Hopkins).
Terms and licenses: Academic/Nonprofit Terms; Industry Terms: Not Available to Industry
Depositor comments: Addgene NGS results found I655V within the HER2 translation compared to NP_004439.2
How to cite: pcDNA3-HER3-DMVF-181-R was a gift from Jin Zhang (Addgene plasmid # 87621 ; http://n2t.net/addgene:87621 ; RRID:Addgene_87621)
